Addgene plasmid #132932: pAPM-D4-miR30-TRIM5
Purpose: Lentivector for TRIM5 knockdown and puromycin resistance
Depositing lab: Jeremy Luban. Depositing organization: University of Massachusetts, Worcester. Publication: Cyclophilin A protects HIV-1 from restriction by human TRIM5alpha. Kim K, Dauphin A, Komurlu S, McCauley SM, Yurkovetskiy L, Carbone C, Diehl WE, Strambio-De-Castillia C, Campbell EM, Luban J. Nat Microbiol. 2019 Dec;4(12):2044-2051. doi: 10.1038/s41564-019-0592-5. Epub 2019 Oct 21. PubMed 31636416.
Backbone
  Vector backbone: pAPM-D4-miR30
  Vector type: Lentiviral, RNAi
  Selectable markers: Puromycin
Growth in bacteria
  Bacterial resistance: Ampicillin, 100 μg/mL
  Growth temperature: 30°C
  Growth strain: NEB Stable
  Copy number: High Copy
Gene/Insert
  Gene/Insert name: TRIM5 shRNA
  gRNA/shRNA sequence: TGCCAAGCATGCCTCACTGCAA
  Species: H. sapiens (human)
  Promoter: SFFV
  Cloning method: Restriction Enzyme; 5′ cloning site XhoI (not destroyed); 3′ cloning site EcoRI (not destroyed)
  Sequencing primers: 5′ NA
Terms and licenses: Academic/Nonprofit Terms; Industry Terms: Not Available to Industry
How to cite: pAPM-D4-miR30-TRIM5 was a gift from Jeremy Luban (Addgene plasmid # 132932 ; http://n2t.net/addgene:132932 ; RRID:Addgene_132932)
