[The description below was written by a language model from this plasmid's Addgene catalogue record and pLannotate feature annotations shown in this document.]
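Description:
pAPM-D4-miR30-TRIM5 is an HIV-1-based lentiviral RNAi vector of about 6.3 kb, built on the pAPM-D4-miR30 backbone, that knocks down human TRIM5 while conferring puromycin resistance on transduced cells. In bacteria it is maintained by a high-copy ColE1/pUC-type origin and selected with ampicillin through the β-lactamase gene. A fragment of the pBR322 bom region is also annotated.

A CMV enhancer/promoter sits immediately upstream of a truncated HIV-1 5' LTR, so that genomic RNA can be transcribed in packaging cells. An SV40 enhancer/early promoter element lies just before it. The transfer genome carries the Ψ packaging signal with an adjoining gag fragment, the Rev response element for Rev-dependent nuclear export, and the cPPT/CTS. The downstream LTR is also annotated as a truncated LTR. The vector encodes no functional viral structural or enzymatic genes, so packaging functions must be supplied in trans.

The payload is a single transcription unit driven by the spleen focus-forming virus (SFFV) LTR promoter. It encodes puromycin N-acetyltransferase (pac), followed by a microRNA-style hairpin in which 5' and 3' miR-30a flanking sequences frame the TRIM5-targeting shRNA, cloned between XhoI and EcoRI sites. Because the hairpin is embedded in a Pol II transcript downstream of the marker, the same mRNA provides drug selection and is processed by the cellular microRNA machinery into the silencing RNA, which links selection to knockdown.

The depositor sequence and the repository's sequencing result give the same feature order and differ by only a few nucleotides in length. The associated study concerns restriction of HIV-1 by human TRIM5α and its modulation by cyclophilin A, so the vector's use is to deplete endogenous TRIM5 in human cells.
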