Features (pLannotate 1.2.2; 19 found; start..end, strand, type, name):
     31..83      -  misc_feature   bom (fragment): basis of mobility region from pBR322
    245..574     +  promoter       SV40 promoter: SV40 enhancer and early promoter
    582..961     +  enhancer       CMV enhancer: human cytomegalovirus immediate early enhancer
    962..1161    +  promoter       CMV promoter: human cytomegalovirus (CMV) immediate early promoter
   1179..1359    +  LTR            5' LTR (truncated): truncated 5' long terminal repeat (LTR) from HIV-1
   1406..1531    +  misc_feature   HIV-1 Ψ: packaging signal of human immunodeficiency virus type 1
   1515..1853    +  CDS            HIV-1 gag (fragment): gag protein from human immunodeficiency virus 1; gag
   2028..2261    +  misc_feature   RRE: The Rev response element (RRE) of HIV-1 allows for Rev-dependent mRNA export from the nucleus to the cytoplasm.
   2638..2738    +  CDS            Rev (fragment): human immunodeficiency virus 1 (HIV-1) Rev protein; rev; enhances nuclear export of unspliced and incompletely spliced viral mRNAs
   2788..2905    +  misc_feature   cPPT/CTS: central polypurine tract and central termination sequence of HIV-1
   3042..3449    +  promoter       SFFV promoter: spleen focus-forming virus long terminal repeat (LTR) promoter
   3470..4066    +  CDS            pac: PUAC_STRAD - Protein predicted: Swiss-Prot protein existence level 4. Detoxification of puromycin. From Streptomyces alboniger.
   4091..4136    +  ncRNA          5' miR-30a (fragment): sequence upstream of the 71-nt precursor of the human miR-30a microRNA (Zeng et al., 2002) miRNA
   4206..4231    +  ncRNA          3' miR-30a (fragment): sequence downstream of the 71-nt precursor of the human miR-30a microRNA (Zeng et al., 2002) miRNA
   4261..4280    +  misc_feature   cPPT/CTS (fragment): central polypurine tract and central termination sequence of HIV-1
   4312..4492    +  LTR            5' LTR (truncated): truncated 5' long terminal repeat (LTR) from HIV-1
   4563..5151    -  rep_origin     ori: high-copy-number ColE1/pMB1/pBR322/pUC origin of replication
   5322..6182    -  CDS            AmpR: β-lactamase; bla; confers resistance to ampicillin, carbenicillin, and related antibiotics
   6183..6287    -  promoter       AmpR promoter: bla
>Addgene plasmid #132932 | pAPM-D4-miR30-TRIM5 | depositor full sequence | sequence record 255508 | pAPM-D4-miR30-TRIM5 sequence 6315 bps
GTCGACGGATCGGGAGATCTCCCGATCCCCTATGGTGCACTCTCAGTACAATCTGCTCTGATGCCGCATA
GTTAAGCCAGTATCTGCTCCCTGCTTGTGTGTTGGAGGTCGCTGAGTAGTGCGCGAGCAAAATTTAAGCT
ACAACAAGGCAAGGCTTGACCGACAATTGCATGAAGAATCTGCTTAGGGTTAGGCGTTTTGCGCTGCTTC
GCGATGTACGGGCCAGATATACGCGCTGTGGAATGTGTGTCAGTTAGGGTGTGGAAAGTCCCCAGGCTCC
CCAGCAGGCAGAAGTATGCAAAGCATGCATCTCAATTAGTCAGCAACCAGGTGTGGAAAGTCCCCAGGCT
CCCCAGCAGGCAGAAGTATGCAAAGCATGCATCTCAATTAGTCAGCAACCATAGTCCCGCCCCTAACTCC
GCCCATCCCGCCCCTAACTCCGCCCAGTTCCGCCCATTCTCCGCCCCATGGCTGACTAATTTTTTTTATT
TATGCAGAGGCCGAGGCCGCCTCTGCCTCTGAGCTATTCCAGAAGTAGTGAGGAGGCTTTTTTGGAGGCC
TAGGCTTTTGCAAAAAGCTTTGACATTGATTATTGACTAGTTATTAATAGTAATCAATTACGGGGTCATT
AGTTCATAGCCCATATATGGAGTTCCGCGTTACATAACTTACGGTAAATGGCCCGCCTGGCTGACCGCCC
AACGACCCCCGCCCATTGACGTCAATAATGACGTATGTTCCCATAGTAACGCCAATAGGGACTTTCCATT
GACGTCAATGGGTGGAGTATTTACGGTAAACTGCCCACTTGGCAGTACATCAAGTGTATCATATGCCAAG
TACGCCCCCTATTGACGTCAATGACGGTAAATGGCCCGCCTGGCATTATGCCCAGTACATGACCTTATGG
GACTTTCCTACTTGGCAGTACATCTACGTATTAGTCATCGCTATTACCATGGTGATGCGGTTTTGGCAGT
ACATCAATGGGCGTGGATAGCGGTTTGACTCACGGGGATTTCCAAGTCTCCACCCCATTGACGTCAATGG
GAGTTTGTTTTGGCACCAAAATCAACGGGACTTTCCAAAATGTCGTAACAACTCCGCCCCATTGACGCAA
ATGGGCGGTAGGCGTGTACGGTGGGAGGTCTATATAAGCAGCGCGTTTTGCCTGTACTGGGTCTCTCTGG
TTAGACCAGATCTGAGCCTGGGAGCTCTCTGGCTAACTAGGGAACCCACTGCTTAAGCCTCAATAAAGCT
TGCCTTGAGTGCTTCAAGTAGTGTGTGCCCGTCTGTTGTGTGACTCTGGTAACTAGAGATCCCTCAGACC
CTTTTAGTCAGTGTGGAAAATCTCTAGCAGTGGCGCCCGAACAGGGACTTGAAAGCGAAAGGGAAACCAG
AGGAGCTCTCTCGACGCAGGACTCGGCTTGCTGAAGCGCGCACGGCAAGAGGCGAGGGGCGGCGACTGGT
GAGTACGCCAAAAATTTTGACTAGCGGAGGCTAGAAGGAGAGAGATGGGTGCGAGAGCGTCAGTATTAAG
CGGGGGAGAATTAGATCGCGATGGGAAAAAATTCGGTTAAGGCCAGGGGGAAAGAAAAAATATAAATTAA
AACATATAGTATGGGCAAGCAGGGAGCTAGAACGATTCGCAGTTAATCCTGGCCTGTTAGAAACATCAGA
AGGCTGTAGACAAATACTGGGACAGCTACAACCATCCCTTCAGACAGGATCAGAAGAACTTAGATCATTA
TATAATACAGTAGCAACCCTCTATTGTGTGCATCAAAGGATAGAGATAAAAGACACCAAGGAAGCTTTAG
ACAAGATAGAGGAAGAGCAAAACAAAAGTAAGACCACCGCACAGCAAGCGGCCGGCCGCTGATCTTCAGA
CCTGGAGGAGGAGATATGAGGGACAATTGGAGAAGTGAATTATATAAATATAAAGTAGTAAAAATTGAAC
CATTAGGAGTAGCACCCACCAAGGCAAAGAGAAGAGTGGTGCAGAGAGAAAAAAGAGCAGTGGGAATAGG
AGCTTTGTTCCTTGGGTTCTTGGGAGCAGCAGGAAGCACTATGGGCGCAGCGTCAATGACGCTGACGGTA
CAGGCCAGACAATTATTGTCTGGTATAGTGCAGCAGCAGAACAATTTGCTGAGGGCTATTGAGGCGCAAC
AGCATCTGTTGCAACTCACAGTCTGGGGCATCAAGCAGCTCCAGGCAAGAATCCTGGCTGTGGAAAGATA
CCTAAAGGATCAACAGCTCCTGGGGATTTGGGGTTGCTCTGGAAAACTCATTTGCACCACTGCTGTGCCT
TGGAATGCTAGTTGGAGTAATAAATCTCTGGAACAGATTTGGAATCACACGACCTGGATGGAGTGGGACA
GAGAAATTAACAATTACACAAGCTTAATACACTCCTTAATTGAAGAATCGCAAAACCAGCAAGAAAAGAA
TGAACAAGAATTATTGGAATTAGATAAATGGGCAAGTTTGTGGAATTGGTTTAACATAACAAATTGGCTG
TGGTATATAAAATTATTCATAATGATAGTAGGAGGCTTGGTAGGTTTAAGAATAGTTTTTGCTGTACTTT
CTATAGTGAATAGAGTTAGGCAGGGATATTCACCATTATCGTTTCAGACCCACCTCCCAACCCCGAGGGG
ACCCGACAGGCCCGAAGGAATAGAAGAAGAAGGTGGAGAGAGAGACAGAGACAGATCCATTCGATTAGTG
AACGGATCGGCACTGCGTGCGCCAATTCTGCAGACAAATGGCAGTATTCATCCACAATTTTAAAAGAAAA
GGGGGGATTGGGGGGTACAGTGCAGGGGAAAGAATAGTAGACATAATAGCAACAGACATACAAACTAAAG
AATTACAAAAACAAATTACAAAAATTCAAAATTTTCGGGTTTATTACAGGGACAGCAGAGATCCAGTTTG
GTTAATTAACTGCAGCCCCGATAAAATAAAAGATTTTATTTAGTCTCCAGAAAAAGGGGGGAATGAAAGA
CCCCACCTGTAGGTTTGGCAAGCTAGCTGCAGTAACGCCATTTTGCAAGGCATGGAAAAATACCAAACCA
AGAATAGAGAAGTTCAGATCAAGGGCGGGTACATGAAAATAGCTAACGTTGGGCCAAACAGGATATCTGC
GGTGAGCAGTTTCGGCCCCGGCCCGGGGCCAAGAACAGATGGTCACCGCAGTTTCGGCCCCGGCCCGAGG
CCAAGAACAGATGGTCCCCAGATATGGCCCAACCCTCAGCAGTTTCTTAAGACCCATCAGATGTTTCCAG
GCTCCCCCAAGGACCTGAAATGACCCTGCGCCTTATTTGAATTAACCAATCAGCCTGCTTCTCGCTTCTG
TTCGCGCGCTTCTGCTTCCCGAGCTCTATAAAAGAGCTCACAACCCCTCACTCGGCGCGCCAGTCCTCCG
ACAGACTGAGTCGCCCGGGGGTCTAGAACGCGTGCCGCCATGACCGAATACAAACCTACCGTGAGGCTGG
CTACAAGAGATGATGTCCCAAGGGCTGTGAGAACACTGGCCGCCGCTTTTGCCGATTACCCTGCCACACG
CCACACTGTGGACCCAGATCGGCATATCGAGAGAGTGACTGAGCTGCAGGAACTGTTCCTGACCCGAGTG
GGCCTGGACATTGGGAAGGTCTGGGTCGCAGACGATGGAGCAGCTGTGGCTGTCTGGACCACACCAGAGA
GCGTGGAAGCCGGAGCTGTCTTTGCAGAGATCGGCCCTAGAATGGCAGAACTGAGCGGCTCCAGGCTGGC
AGCACAGCAGCAGATGGAGGGACTGCTGGCCCCACACAGGCCTAAGGAACCAGCATGGTTCCTGGCTACC
GTGGGGGTCTCTCCTGACCATCAGGGCAAAGGACTGGGAAGTGCTGTGGTCCTGCCAGGAGTGGAGGCTG
CAGAACGAGCTGGAGTCCCTGCATTTCTGGAGACCTCTGCTCCACGAAACCTGCCCTTCTATGAACGGCT
GGGCTTTACTGTGACCGCAGATGTGGAGGTCCCCGAAGGACCTAGGACCTGGTGCATGACACGCAAACCC
GGCGCCTGAGCGATCGCCGCGGCCGCCTTCTTAACCCAACAGAAGGCTCGAGAAGGTATATTGCTGTTGA
CAGTGAGCGCGCCAAGCATGCCTCACTGCAATAGTGAAGCCACAGATGTATTGCAGTGAGGCATGCTTGG
CATGCCTACTGCCTCGGACTTCAAGGGGCTAGAATTCGGCAGCTGTAGATCTTAGCCACTTTTTAAAAGA
AAAGGGGGGACTGGAAGGGCTAACTGCATCCGGACTGTACTGGGTCTCTCTGGTTAGACCAGATCTGAGC
CTGGGAGCTCTCTGGCTAACTAGGGAACCCACTGCTTAAGCCTCAATAAAGCTTGCCTTGAGTGCTTCAA
GTAGTGTGTGCCCGTCTGTTGTGTGACTCTGGTAACTAGAGATCCCTCAGACCCTTTTAGTCAGTGTGGA
AAATCTCTAGCAGGGCCCGTTTCATGTGAGCAAAAGGCCAGCAAAAGGCCAGGAACCGTAAAAAGGCCGC
GTTGCTGGCGTTTTTCCATAGGCTCCGCCCCCCTGACGAGCATCACAAAAATCGACGCTCAAGTCAGAGG
TGGCGAAACCCGACAGGACTATAAAGATACCAGGCGTTTCCCCCTGGAAGCTCCCTCGTGCGCTCTCCTG
TTCCGACCCTGCCGCTTACCGGATACCTGTCCGCCTTTCTCCCTTCGGGAAGCGTGGCGCTTTCTCATAG
CTCACGCTGTAGGTATCTCAGTTCGGTGTAGGTCGTTCGCTCCAAGCTGGGCTGTGTGCACGAACCCCCC
GTTCAGCCCGACCGCTGCGCCTTATCCGGTAACTATCGTCTTGAGTCCAACCCGGTAAGACACGACTTAT
CGCCACTGGCAGCAGCCACTGGTAACAGGATTAGCAGAGCGAGGTATGTAGGCGGTGCTACAGAGTTCTT
GAAGTGGTGGCCTAACTACGGCTACACTAGAAGAACAGTATTTGGTATCTGCGCTCTGCTGAAGCCAGTT
ACCTTCGGAAAAAGAGTTGGTAGCTCTTGATCCGGCAAACAAACCACCGCTGGTAGCGGTGGTTTTTTTG
TTTGCAAGCAGCAGATTACGCGCAGAAAAAAAGGATCTCAAGAAGATCCTTTGATCTTTTCTACGGGGTC
TGACGCTCAGTGGAACGAAAACTCACGTTAAGGGATTTTGGTCATGAGATTATCAAAAAGGATCTTCACC
TAGATCCTTTTAAATTAAAAATGAAGTTTTAAATCAATCTAAAGTATATATGAGTAAACTTGGTCTGACA
GTTACCAATGCTTAATCAGTGAGGCACCTATCTCAGCGATCTGTCTATTTCGTTCATCCATAGTTGCCTG
ACTCCCCGTCGTGTAGATAACTACGATACGGGAGGGCTTACCATCTGGCCCCAGTGCTGCAATGATACCG
CGAGACCCACGCTCACCGGCTCCAGATTTATCAGCAATAAACCAGCCAGCCGGAAGGGCCGAGCGCAGAA
GTGGTCCTGCAACTTTATCCGCCTCCATCCAGTCTATTAATTGTTGCCGGGAAGCTAGAGTAAGTAGTTC
GCCAGTTAATAGTTTGCGCAACGTTGTTGCCATTGCTACAGGCATCGTGGTGTCACGCTCGTCGTTTGGT
ATGGCTTCATTCAGCTCCGGTTCCCAACGATCAAGGCGAGTTACATGATCCCCCATGTTGTGCAAAAAAG
CGGTTAGCTCCTTCGGTCCTCCGATCGTTGTCAGAAGTAAGTTGGCCGCAGTGTTATCACTCATGGTTAT
GGCAGCACTGCATAATTCTCTTACTGTCATGCCATCCGTAAGATGCTTTTCTGTGACTGGTGAGTACTCA
ACCAAGTCATTCTGAGAATAGTGTATGCGGCGACCGAGTTGCTCTTGCCCGGCGTCAATACGGGATAATA
CCGCGCCACATAGCAGAACTTTAAAAGTGCTCATCATTGGAAAACGTTCTTCGGGGCGAAAACTCTCAAG
GATCTTACCGCTGTTGAGATCCAGTTCGATGTAACCCACTCGTGCACCCAACTGATCTTCAGCATCTTTT
ACTTTCACCAGCGTTTCTGGGTGAGCAAAAACAGGAAGGCAAAATGCCGCAAAAAAGGGAATAAGGGCGA
CACGGAAATGTTGAATACTCATACTCTTCCTTTTTCAATATTATTGAAGCATTTATCAGGGTTATTGTCT
CATGAGCGGATACATATTTGAATGTATTTAGAAAAATAAACAAATAGGGGTTCCGCGCACATTTCCCCGA
AAAGTGCCACCTGAC
