Features (pLannotate 1.2.2; 19 found; start..end, strand, type, name):
    206..535     +  promoter       SV40 promoter: SV40 enhancer and early promoter
    547..926     +  enhancer       CMV enhancer: human cytomegalovirus immediate early enhancer
    927..1126    +  promoter       CMV promoter: human cytomegalovirus (CMV) immediate early promoter
   1144..1324    +  LTR            5' LTR (truncated): truncated 5' long terminal repeat (LTR) from HIV-1
   1371..1496    +  misc_feature   HIV-1 Ψ: packaging signal of human immunodeficiency virus type 1
   1480..1818    +  CDS            HIV-1 gag (fragment): gag protein from human immunodeficiency virus 1; gag
   1993..2226    +  misc_feature   RRE: The Rev response element (RRE) of HIV-1 allows for Rev-dependent mRNA export from the nucleus to the cytoplasm.
   2603..2703    +  CDS            Rev (fragment): human immunodeficiency virus 1 (HIV-1) Rev protein; rev; enhances nuclear export of unspliced and incompletely spliced viral mRNAs
   2753..2870    +  misc_feature   cPPT/CTS: central polypurine tract and central termination sequence of HIV-1
   3007..3414    +  promoter       SFFV promoter: spleen focus-forming virus long terminal repeat (LTR) promoter
   3435..4031    +  CDS            pac: PUAC_STRAD - Protein predicted: Swiss-Prot protein existence level 4. Detoxification of puromycin. From Streptomyces alboniger.
   4056..4101    +  ncRNA          5' miR-30a (fragment): sequence upstream of the 71-nt precursor of the human miR-30a microRNA (Zeng et al., 2002) miRNA
   4171..4196    +  ncRNA          3' miR-30a (fragment): sequence downstream of the 71-nt precursor of the human miR-30a microRNA (Zeng et al., 2002) miRNA
   4226..4245    +  misc_feature   cPPT/CTS (fragment): central polypurine tract and central termination sequence of HIV-1
   4277..4457    +  LTR            5' LTR (truncated): truncated 5' long terminal repeat (LTR) from HIV-1
   4528..5116    -  rep_origin     ori: high-copy-number ColE1/pMB1/pBR322/pUC origin of replication
   5287..6147    -  CDS            AmpR: β-lactamase; bla; confers resistance to ampicillin, carbenicillin, and related antibiotics
   6148..6252    -  promoter       AmpR promoter: bla
   6311..44      -  misc_feature   bom (fragment) (across the origin): basis of mobility region from pBR322
>Addgene plasmid #132932 | pAPM-D4-miR30-TRIM5 | addgene full sequence | sequence record 259347 | Addgene NGS Result
CTCTCAGTACAATCTGCTCTGATGCCGCATAGTTAAGCCAGTATCTGCTCCCTGCTTGTGTGTTGGAGGT
CGCTGAGTAGTGCGCGAGCAAAATTTAAGCTACAACAAGGCAAGGCTTGACCGACAATTGCATGAAGAAT
CTGCTTAGGGTTAGGCGTTTTGCGCTGCTTCGCGATGTACGGGCCAGATATACGCGCTGTGGAATGTGTG
TCAGTTAGGGTGTGGAAAGTCCCCAGGCTCCCCAGCAGGCAGAAGTATGCAAAGCATGCATCTCAATTAG
TCAGCAACCAGGTGTGGAAAGTCCCCAGGCTCCCCAGCAGGCAGAAGTATGCAAAGCATGCATCTCAATT
AGTCAGCAACCATAGTCCCGCCCCTAACTCCGCCCATCCCGCCCCTAACTCCGCCCAGTTCCGCCCATTC
TCCGCCCCATGGCTGACTAATTTTTTTTATTTATGCAGAGGCCGAGGCCGCCTCTGCCTCTGAGCTATTC
CAGAAGTAGTGAGGAGGCTTTTTTGGAGGCCTAGGCTTTTGCAAAAAGCTCGCGTTGACATTGATTATTG
ACTAGTTATTAATAGTAATCAATTACGGGGTCATTAGTTCATAGCCCATATATGGAGTTCCGCGTTACAT
AACTTACGGTAAATGGCCCGCCTGGCTGACCGCCCAACGACCCCCGCCCATTGACGTCAATAATGACGTA
TGTTCCCATAGTAACGCCAATAGGGACTTTCCATTGACGTCAATGGGTGGAGTATTTACGGTAAACTGCC
CACTTGGCAGTACATCAAGTGTATCATATGCCAAGTACGCCCCCTATTGACGTCAATGACGGTAAATGGC
CCGCCTGGCATTATGCCCAGTACATGACCTTATGGGACTTTCCTACTTGGCAGTACATCTACGTATTAGT
CATCGCTATTACCATGGTGATGCGGTTTTGGCAGTACATCAATGGGCGTGGATAGCGGTTTGACTCACGG
GGATTTCCAAGTCTCCACCCCATTGACGTCAATGGGAGTTTGTTTTGGCACCAAAATCAACGGGACTTTC
CAAAATGTCGTAACAACTCCGCCCCATTGACGCAAATGGGCGGTAGGCGTGTACGGTGGGAGGTCTATAT
AAGCAGCGCGTTTTGCCTGTACTGGGTCTCTCTGGTTAGACCAGATCTGAGCCTGGGAGCTCTCTGGCTA
ACTAGGGAACCCACTGCTTAAGCCTCAATAAAGCTTGCCTTGAGTGCTTCAAGTAGTGTGTGCCCGTCTG
TTGTGTGACTCTGGTAACTAGAGATCCCTCAGACCCTTTTAGTCAGTGTGGAAAATCTCTAGCAGTGGCG
CCCGAACAGGGACTTGAAAGCGAAAGGGAAACCAGAGGAGCTCTCTCGACGCAGGACTCGGCTTGCTGAA
GCGCGCACGGCAAGAGGCGAGGGGCGGCGACTGGTGAGTACGCCAAAAATTTTGACTAGCGGAGGCTAGA
AGGAGAGAGATGGGTGCGAGAGCGTCAGTATTAAGCGGGGGAGAATTAGATCGCGATGGGAAAAAATTCG
GTTAAGGCCAGGGGGAAAGAAAAAATATAAATTAAAACATATAGTATGGGCAAGCAGGGAGCTAGAACGA
TTCGCAGTTAATCCTGGCCTGTTAGAAACATCAGAAGGCTGTAGACAAATACTGGGACAGCTACAACCAT
CCCTTCAGACAGGATCAGAAGAACTTAGATCATTATATAATACAGTAGCAACCCTCTATTGTGTGCATCA
AAGGATAGAGATAAAAGACACCAAGGAAGCTTTAGACAAGATAGAGGAAGAGCAAAACAAAAGTAAGACC
ACCGCACAGCAAGCGGCCGGCCGCTGATCTTCAGACCTGGAGGAGGAGATATGAGGGACAATTGGAGAAG
TGAATTATATAAATATAAAGTAGTAAAAATTGAACCATTAGGAGTAGCACCCACCAAGGCAAAGAGAAGA
GTGGTGCAGAGAGAAAAAAGAGCAGTGGGAATAGGAGCTTTGTTCCTTGGGTTCTTGGGAGCAGCAGGAA
GCACTATGGGCGCAGCGTCAATGACGCTGACGGTACAGGCCAGACAATTATTGTCTGGTATAGTGCAGCA
GCAGAACAATTTGCTGAGGGCTATTGAGGCGCAACAGCATCTGTTGCAACTCACAGTCTGGGGCATCAAG
CAGCTCCAGGCAAGAATCCTGGCTGTGGAAAGATACCTAAAGGATCAACAGCTCCTGGGGATTTGGGGTT
GCTCTGGAAAACTCATTTGCACCACTGCTGTGCCTTGGAATGCTAGTTGGAGTAATAAATCTCTGGAACA
GATTTGGAATCACACGACCTGGATGGAGTGGGACAGAGAAATTAACAATTACACAAGCTTAATACACTCC
TTAATTGAAGAATCGCAAAACCAGCAAGAAAAGAATGAACAAGAATTATTGGAATTAGATAAATGGGCAA
GTTTGTGGAATTGGTTTAACATAACAAATTGGCTGTGGTATATAAAATTATTCATAATGATAGTAGGAGG
CTTGGTAGGTTTAAGAATAGTTTTTGCTGTACTTTCTATAGTGAATAGAGTTAGGCAGGGATATTCACCA
TTATCGTTTCAGACCCACCTCCCAACCCCGAGGGGACCCGACAGGCCCGAAGGAATAGAAGAAGAAGGTG
GAGAGAGAGACAGAGACAGATCCATTCGATTAGTGAACGGATCGGCACTGCGTGCGCCAATTCTGCAGAC
AAATGGCAGTATTCATCCACAATTTTAAAAGAAAAGGGGGGATTGGGGGGTACAGTGCAGGGGAAAGAAT
AGTAGACATAATAGCAACAGACATACAAACTAAAGAATTACAAAAACAAATTACAAAAATTCAAAATTTT
CGGGTTTATTACAGGGACAGCAGAGATCCAGTTTGGTTAATTAACTGCAGCCCCGATAAAATAAAAGATT
TTATTTAGTCTCCAGAAAAAGGGGGGAATGAAAGACCCCACCTGTAGGTTTGGCAAGCTAGCTGCAGTAA
CGCCATTTTGCAAGGCATGGAAAAATACCAAACCAAGAATAGAGAAGTTCAGATCAAGGGCGGGTACATG
AAAATAGCTAACGTTGGGCCAAACAGGATATCTGCGGTGAGCAGTTTCGGCCCCGGCCCGGGGCCAAGAA
CAGATGGTCACCGCAGTTTCGGCCCCGGCCCGAGGCCAAGAACAGATGGTCCCCAGATATGGCCCAACCC
TCAGCAGTTTCTTAAGACCCATCAGATGTTTCCAGGCTCCCCCAAGGACCTGAAATGACCCTGCGCCTTA
TTTGAATTAACCAATCAGCCTGCTTCTCGCTTCTGTTCGCGCGCTTCTGCTTCCCGAGCTCTATAAAAGA
GCTCACAACCCCTCACTCGGCGCGCCAGTCCTCCGACAGACTGAGTCGCCCGGGGGTCTAGAACGCGTGC
CGCCATGACCGAATACAAACCTACCGTGAGGCTGGCTACAAGAGATGATGTCCCAAGGGCTGTGAGAACA
CTGGCCGCCGCTTTTGCCGATTACCCTGCCACACGCCACACTGTGGACCCAGATCGGCATATCGAGAGAG
TGACTGAGCTGCAGGAACTGTTCCTGACCCGAGTGGGCCTGGACATTGGGAAGGTCTGGGTCGCAGACGA
TGGAGCAGCTGTGGCTGTCTGGACCACACCAGAGAGCGTGGAAGCCGGAGCTGTCTTTGCAGAGATCGGC
CCTAGAATGGCAGAACTGAGCGGCTCCAGGCTGGCAGCACAGCAGCAGATGGAGGGACTGCTGGCCCCAC
ACAGGCCTAAGGAACCAGCATGGTTCCTGGCTACCGTGGGGGTCTCTCCTGACCATCAGGGCAAAGGACT
GGGAAGTGCTGTGGTCCTGCCAGGAGTGGAGGCTGCAGAACGAGCTGGAGTCCCTGCATTTCTGGAGACC
TCTGCTCCACGAAACCTGCCCTTCTATGAACGGCTGGGCTTTACTGTGACCGCAGATGTGGAGGTCCCCG
AAGGACCTAGGACCTGGTGCATGACACGCAAACCCGGCGCCTGAGCGATCGCCGCGGCCGCCTTCTTAAC
CCAACAGAAGGCTCGAGAAGGTATATTGCTGTTGACAGTGAGCGCGCCAAGCATGCCTCACTGCAATAGT
GAAGCCACAGATGTATTGCAGTGAGGCATGCTTGGCATGCCTACTGCCTCGGACTTCAAGGGGCTAGAAT
TCGGCAGCTGTAGATCTTAGCCACTTTTTAAAAGAAAAGGGGGGACTGGAAGGGCTAACTGCATCCGGAC
TGTACTGGGTCTCTCTGGTTAGACCAGATCTGAGCCTGGGAGCTCTCTGGCTAACTAGGGAACCCACTGC
TTAAGCCTCAATAAAGCTTGCCTTGAGTGCTTCAAGTAGTGTGTGCCCGTCTGTTGTGTGACTCTGGTAA
CTAGAGATCCCTCAGACCCTTTTAGTCAGTGTGGAAAATCTCTAGCAGGGCCCGTTTCATGTGAGCAAAA
GGCCAGCAAAAGGCCAGGAACCGTAAAAAGGCCGCGTTGCTGGCGTTTTTCCATAGGCTCCGCCCCCCTG
ACGAGCATCACAAAAATCGACGCTCAAGTCAGAGGTGGCGAAACCCGACAGGACTATAAAGATACCAGGC
GTTTCCCCCTGGAAGCTCCCTCGTGCGCTCTCCTGTTCCGACCCTGCCGCTTACCGGATACCTGTCCGCC
TTTCTCCCTTCGGGAAGCGTGGCGCTTTCTCATAGCTCACGCTGTAGGTATCTCAGTTCGGTGTAGGTCG
TTCGCTCCAAGCTGGGCTGTGTGCACGAACCCCCCGTTCAGCCCGACCGCTGCGCCTTATCCGGTAACTA
TCGTCTTGAGTCCAACCCGGTAAGACACGACTTATCGCCACTGGCAGCAGCCACTGGTAACAGGATTAGC
AGAGCGAGGTATGTAGGCGGTGCTACAGAGTTCTTGAAGTGGTGGCCTAACTACGGCTACACTAGAAGAA
CAGTATTTGGTATCTGCGCTCTGCTGAAGCCAGTTACCTTCGGAAAAAGAGTTGGTAGCTCTTGATCCGG
CAAACAAACCACCGCTGGTAGCGGTGGTTTTTTTGTTTGCAAGCAGCAGATTACGCGCAGAAAAAAAGGA
TCTCAAGAAGATCCTTTGATCTTTTCTACGGGGTCTGACGCTCAGTGGAACGAAAACTCACGTTAAGGGA
TTTTGGTCATGAGATTATCAAAAAGGATCTTCACCTAGATCCTTTTAAATTAAAAATGAAGTTTTAAATC
AATCTAAAGTATATATGAGTAAACTTGGTCTGACAGTTACCAATGCTTAATCAGTGAGGCACCTATCTCA
GCGATCTGTCTATTTCGTTCATCCATAGTTGCCTGACTCCCCGTCGTGTAGATAACTACGATACGGGAGG
GCTTACCATCTGGCCCCAGTGCTGCAATGATACCGCGAGACCCACGCTCACCGGCTCCAGATTTATCAGC
AATAAACCAGCCAGCCGGAAGGGCCGAGCGCAGAAGTGGTCCTGCAACTTTATCCGCCTCCATCCAGTCT
ATTAATTGTTGCCGGGAAGCTAGAGTAAGTAGTTCGCCAGTTAATAGTTTGCGCAACGTTGTTGCCATTG
CTACAGGCATCGTGGTGTCACGCTCGTCGTTTGGTATGGCTTCATTCAGCTCCGGTTCCCAACGATCAAG
GCGAGTTACATGATCCCCCATGTTGTGCAAAAAAGCGGTTAGCTCCTTCGGTCCTCCGATCGTTGTCAGA
AGTAAGTTGGCCGCAGTGTTATCACTCATGGTTATGGCAGCACTGCATAATTCTCTTACTGTCATGCCAT
CCGTAAGATGCTTTTCTGTGACTGGTGAGTACTCAACCAAGTCATTCTGAGAATAGTGTATGCGGCGACC
GAGTTGCTCTTGCCCGGCGTCAATACGGGATAATACCGCGCCACATAGCAGAACTTTAAAAGTGCTCATC
ATTGGAAAACGTTCTTCGGGGCGAAAACTCTCAAGGATCTTACCGCTGTTGAGATCCAGTTCGATGTAAC
CCACTCGTGCACCCAACTGATCTTCAGCATCTTTTACTTTCACCAGCGTTTCTGGGTGAGCAAAAACAGG
AAGGCAAAATGCCGCAAAAAAGGGAATAAGGGCGACACGGAAATGTTGAATACTCATACTCTTCCTTTTT
CAATATTATTGAAGCATTTATCAGGGTTATTGTCTCATGAGCGGATACATATTTGAATGTATTTAGAAAA
ATAAACAAATAGGGGTTCCGCGCACATTTCCCCGAAAAGTGCCACCTGACGTCGACGGATCGGGAGATCT
CCCGATCCCCTATGGTGCA
